>Addgene plasmid #47316 | Cas9m4 | addgene full sequence | sequence record 429342 | Addgene NGS Result
GACATTGATTATTGACTAGTTATTAATAGTAATCAATTACGGGGTCATTAGTTCATAGCCCATATATGGA
GTTCCGCGTTACATAACTTACGGTAAATGGCCCGCCTGGCTGACCGCCCAACGACCCCCGCCCATTGACG
TCAATAATGACGTATGTTCCCATAGTAACGCCAATAGGGACTTTCCATTGACGTCAATGGGTGGAGTATT
TACGGTAAACTGCCCACTTGGCAGTACATCAAGTGTATCATATGCCAAGTACGCCCCCTATTGACGTCAA
TGACGGTAAATGGCCCGCCTGGCATTATGCCCAGTACATGACCTTATGGGACTTTCCTACTTGGCAGTAC
ATCTACGTATTAGTCATCGCTATTACCATGGTGATGCGGTTTTGGCAGTACATCAATGGGCGTGGATAGC
GGTTTGACTCACGGGGATTTCCAAGTCTCCACCCCATTGACGTCAATGGGAGTTTGTTTTGGCACCAAAA
TCAACGGGACTTTCCAAAATGTCGTAACAACTCCGCCCCATTGACGCAAATGGGCGGTAGGCGTGTACGG
TGGGAGGTCTATATAAGCAGAGCTCGTTTAGTGAACCGTCAGATCGCCTGGAGACGCCATCCACGCTGTT
TTGACCTCCATAGAAGACACCGGGACCGATCCAGCCTCCGGACTCTAGAGGATCGAACCCTTGCCACCAT
GGACAAGAAGTACTCCATTGGGCTCGCTATCGGCACAAACAGCGTCGGCTGGGCCGTCATTACGGACGAG
TACAAGGTGCCGAGCAAAAAATTCAAAGTTCTGGGCAATACCGATCGCCACAGCATAAAGAAGAACCTCA
TTGGCGCCCTCCTGTTCGACTCCGGGGAGACGGCCGAAGCCACGCGGCTCAAAAGAACAGCACGGCGCAG
ATATACCCGCAGAAAGAATCGGATCTGCTACCTGCAGGAGATCTTTAGTAATGAGATGGCTAAGGTGGAT
GACTCTTTCTTCCATAGGCTGGAGGAGTCCTTTTTGGTGGAGGAGGATAAAAAGCACGAGCGCCACCCAA
TCTTTGGCAATATCGTGGACGAGGTGGCGTACCATGAAAAGTACCCAACCATATATCATCTGAGGAAGAA
GCTTGTAGACAGTACTGATAAGGCTGACTTGCGGTTGATCTATCTCGCGCTGGCGCATATGATCAAATTT
CGGGGACACTTCCTCATCGAGGGGGACCTGAACCCAGACAACAGCGATGTCGACAAACTCTTTATCCAAC
TGGTTCAGACTTACAATCAGCTTTTCGAAGAGAACCCGATCAACGCATCCGGAGTTGACGCCAAAGCAAT
CCTGAGCGCTAGGCTGTCCAAATCCCGGCGGCTCGAAAACCTCATCGCACAGCTCCCTGGGGAGAAGAAG
AACGGCCTGTTTGGTAATCTTATCGCCCTGTCACTCGGGCTGACCCCCAACTTTAAATCTAACTTCGACC
TGGCCGAAGATGCCAAGCTTCAACTGAGCAAAGACACCTACGATGATGATCTCGACAATCTGCTGGCCCA
GATCGGCGACCAGTACGCAGACCTTTTTTTGGCGGCAAAGAACCTGTCAGACGCCATTCTGCTGAGTGAT
ATTCTGCGAGTGAACACGGAGATCACCAAAGCTCCGCTGAGCGCTAGTATGATCAAGCGCTATGATGAGC
ACCACCAAGACTTGACTTTGCTGAAGGCCCTTGTCAGACAGCAACTGCCTGAGAAGTACAAGGAAATTTT
CTTCGATCAGTCTAAAAATGGCTACGCCGGATACATTGACGGCGGAGCAAGCCAGGAGGAATTTTACAAA
TTTATTAAGCCCATCTTGGAAAAAATGGACGGCACCGAGGAGCTGCTGGTAAAGCTTAACAGAGAAGATC
TGTTGCGCAAACAGCGCACTTTCGACAATGGAAGCATCCCCCACCAGATTCACCTGGGCGAACTGCACGC
TATCCTCAGGCGGCAAGAGGATTTCTACCCCTTTTTGAAAGATAACAGGGAAAAGATTGAGAAAATCCTC
ACATTTCGGATACCCTACTATGTAGGCCCCCTCGCCCGGGGAAATTCCAGATTCGCGTGGATGACTCGCA
AATCAGAAGAGACCATCACTCCCTGGAACTTCGAGGAAGTCGTGGATAAGGGGGCCTCTGCCCAGTCCTT
CATCGAAAGGATGACTAACTTTGATAAAAATCTGCCTAACGAAAAGGTGCTTCCTAAACACTCTCTGCTG
TACGAGTACTTCACAGTTTATAACGAGCTCACCAAGGTCAAATACGTCACAGAAGGGATGAGAAAGCCAG
CATTCCTGTCTGGAGAGCAGAAGAAAGCTATCGTGGACCTCCTCTTCAAGACGAACCGGAAAGTTACCGT
GAAACAGCTCAAAGAAGACTATTTCAAAAAGATTGAATGTTTCGACTCTGTTGAAATCAGCGGAGTGGAG
GATCGCTTCAACGCATCCCTGGGAACGTATCACGATCTCCTGAAAATCATTAAAGACAAGGACTTCCTGG
ACAATGAGGAGAACGAGGACATTCTTGAGGACATTGTCCTCACCCTTACGTTGTTTGAAGATAGGGAGAT
GATTGAAGAACGCTTGAAAACTTACGCTCATCTCTTCGACGACAAAGTCATGAAACAGCTCAAGAGGCGC
CGATATACAGGATGGGGGCGGCTGTCAAGAAAACTGATCAATGGGATCCGAGACAAGCAGAGTGGAAAGA
CAATCCTGGATTTTCTTAAGTCCGATGGATTTGCCAACCGGAACTTCATGCAGTTGATCCATGATGACTC
TCTCACCTTTAAGGAGGACATCCAGAAAGCACAAGTTTCTGGCCAGGGGGACAGTCTTCACGAGCACATC
GCTAATCTTGCAGGTAGCCCAGCTATCAAAAAGGGAATACTGCAGACCGTTAAGGTCGTGGATGAACTCG
TCAAAGTAATGGGAAGGCATAAGCCCGAGAATATCGTTATCGAGATGGCCCGAGAGAACCAAACTACCCA
GAAGGGACAGAAGAACAGTAGGGAAAGGATGAAGAGGATTGAAGAGGGTATAAAAGAACTGGGGTCCCAA
ATCCTTAAGGAACACCCAGTTGAAAACACCCAGCTTCAGAATGAGAAGCTCTACCTGTACTACCTGCAGA
ACGGCAGGGACATGTACGTGGATCAGGAACTGGACATCAATCGGCTCTCCGACTACGACGTGGCTGCTAT
CGTGCCCCAGTCTTTTCTCAAAGATGATTCTATTGATAATAAAGTGTTGACAAGATCCGATAAAGCTAGA
GGGAAGAGTGATAACGTCCCCTCAGAAGAAGTTGTCAAGAAAATGAAAAATTATTGGCGGCAGCTGCTGA
ACGCCAAACTGATCACACAACGGAAGTTCGATAATCTGACTAAGGCTGAACGAGGTGGCCTGTCTGAGTT
GGATAAAGCCGGCTTCATCAAAAGGCAGCTTGTTGAGACACGCCAGATCACCAAGCACGTGGCCCAAATT
CTCGATTCACGCATGAACACCAAGTACGATGAAAATGACAAACTGATTCGAGAGGTGAAAGTTATTACTC
TGAAGTCTAAGCTGGTCTCAGATTTCAGAAAGGACTTTCAGTTTTATAAGGTGAGAGAGATCAACAATTA
CCACCATGCGCATGATGCCTACCTGAATGCAGTGGTAGGCACTGCACTTATCAAAAAATATCCCAAGCTT
GAATCTGAATTTGTTTACGGAGACTATAAAGTGTACGATGTTAGGAAAATGATCGCAAAGTCTGAGCAGG
AAATAGGCAAGGCCACCGCTAAGTACTTCTTTTACAGCAATATTATGAATTTTTTCAAGACCGAGATTAC
ACTGGCCAATGGAGAGATTCGGAAGCGACCACTTATCGAAACAAACGGAGAAACAGGAGAAATCGTGTGG
GACAAGGGTAGGGATTTCGCGACAGTCCGGAAGGTCCTGTCCATGCCGCAGGTGAACATCGTTAAAAAGA
CCGAAGTACAGACCGGAGGCTTCTCCAAGGAAAGTATCCTCCCGAAAAGGAACAGCGACAAGCTGATCGC
ACGCAAAAAAGATTGGGACCCCAAGAAATACGGCGGATTCGATTCTCCTACAGTCGCTTACAGTGTACTG
GTTGTGGCCAAAGTGGAGAAAGGGAAGTCTAAAAAACTCAAAAGCGTCAAGGAACTGCTGGGCATCACAA
TCATGGAGCGATCAAGCTTCGAAAAAAACCCCATCGACTTTCTCGAGGCGAAAGGATATAAAGAGGTCAA
AAAAGACCTCATCATTAAGCTTCCCAAGTACTCTCTCTTTGAGCTTGAAAACGGCCGGAAACGAATGCTC
GCTAGTGCGGGCGAGCTGCAGAAAGGTAACGAGCTGGCACTGCCCTCTAAATACGTTAATTTCTTGTATC
TGGCCAGCCACTATGAAAAGCTCAAAGGGTCTCCCGAAGATAATGAGCAGAAGCAGCTGTTCGTGGAACA
ACACAAACACTACCTTGATGAGATCATCGAGCAAATAAGCGAATTCTCCAAAAGAGTGATCCTCGCCGAC
GCTAACCTCGATAAGGTGCTTTCTGCTTACAATAAGCACAGGGATAAGCCCATCAGGGAGCAGGCAGAAA
ACATTATCCACTTGTTTACTCTGACCAACTTGGGCGCGCCTGCAGCCTTCAAGTACTTCGACACCACCAT
AGACAGAAAGCGGTACACCTCTACAAAGGAGGTCCTGGACGCCACACTGATTCATCAGTCAATTACGGGG
CTCTATGAAACAAGAATCGACCTCTCTCAGCTCGGTGGAGACAGCAGGGCTGACCCCAAGAAGAAGAGGA
AGGTGTGAAAGGGTTCGATCCCTACCGGTTAGTAATGAGTTTAAACGGGGGAGGCTAACTGAAACACGGA
AGGAGACAATACCGGAAGGAACCCGCGCTATGACGGCAATAAAAAGACAGAATAAAACGCACGGGTGTTG
GGTCGTTTGTTCATAAACGCGGGGTTCGGTCCCAGGGCTGGCACTCTGTCGATACCCCACCGAGACCCCA
TTGGGGCCAATACGCCCGCGTTTCTTCCTTTTCCCCACCCCACCCCCCAAGTTCGGGTGAAGGCCCAGGG
CTCGCAGCCAACGTCGGGGCGGCAGGCCCTGCCATAGCAGATCTGCGCAGCTGGGGCTCTAGGGGGTATC
CCC
[124 nt withheld, positions 5184-5307]
C
[91 nt withheld, positions 5309-5399]
A
[49 nt withheld, positions 5401-5449]
CCTTTGACGTTGGAGTCCACGTTCTTT
[37 nt withheld, positions 5477-5513]
ACCCTATCTCGGTCTATTCTTTTGATTTATAAGGGATTTTGCCGATTTCGGCCTATTGGTTAAAAAATGA
GCTGATTTAACAAAAATTTAACGCGAATTAATTCTGTGGAATGTGTGTCAGTTAGGGTGTGGAAAGTCCC
CAGGCTCCCCAGCAGGCAGAAGTATGCAAAGCATGCATCTCAATTAGTCAGCAACCAGGTGTGGAAAGTC
CCCAGGCTCCCCAGCAGGCAGAAGTATGCAAAGCATGCATCTCAATTAGTCAGCAACCATAGTCCCGCCC
CTAACTCCGCCCATCCCGCCCCTAACTCCGCCCAGTTCCGCCCATTCTCCGCCCCATGGCTGACTAATTT
TTTTTATTTATGCAGAGGCCGAGGCCGCCTCTGCCTCTGAGCTATTCCAGAAGTAGTGAGGAGGCTTTTT
TGGAGGCCTAGGCTTTTGCAAAAAGCTCCCGGGAGCTTGTATATCCATTTTCGGATCTGATCAAGAGACA
GGATGAGGATCGTTTCGCATGATTGAACAAGATGGATTGCACGCAGGTTCTCCGGCCGCTTGGGTGGAGA
GGCTATTCGGCTATGACTGGGCACAACAGACAATCGGCTGCTCTGATGCCGCCGTGTTCCGGCTGTCAGC
GCAGGGGCGCCCGGTTCTTTTTGTCAAGACCGACCTGTCCGGTGCCCTGAATGAACTGCAGGACGAGGCA
GCGCGGCTATCGTGGCTGGCCACGACGGGCGTTCCTTGCGCAGCTGTGCTCGACGTTGTCACTGAAGCGG
GAAGGGACTGGCTGCTATTGGGCGAAGTGCCGGGGCAGGATCTCCTGTCATCTCACCTTGCTCCTGCCGA
GAAAGTATCCATCATGGCTGATGCAATGCGGCGGCTGCATACGCTTGATCCGGCTACCTGCCCATTCGAC
CACCAAGCGAAACATCGCATCGAGCGAGCACGTACTCGGATGGAAGCCGGTCTTGTCGATCAGGATGATC
TGGACGAAGAGCATCAGGGGCTCGCGCCAGCCGAACTGTTCGCCAGGCTCAAGGCGCGCATGCCCGACGG
CGAGGATCTCGTCGTGACCCATGGCGATGCCTGCTTGCCGAATATCATGGTGGAAAATGGCCGCTTTTCT
GGATTCATCGACTGTGGCCGGCTGGGTGTGGCGGACCGCTATCAGGACATAGCGTTGGCTACCCGTGATA
TTGCTGAAGAGCTTGGCGGCGAATGGGCTGACCGCTTCCTCGTGCTTTACGGTATCGCCGCTCCCGATTC
GCAGCGCATCGCCTTCTATCGCCTTCTTGACGAGTTCTTCTGAGCGGGACTCTGGGGTTCGCGAAATGAC
CGACCAAGCGACGCCCAACCTGCCATCACGAGATTTCGATTCCACCGCCGCCTTCTATGAAAGGTTGGGC
TTCGGAATCGTTTTCCGGGACGCCGGCTGGATGATCCTCCAGCGCGGGGATCTCATGCTGGAGTTCTTCG
CCCACCCCAACTTGTTTATTGCAGCTTATAATGGTTACAAATAAAGCAATAGCATCACAAATTTCACAAA
TAAAGCATTTTTTTCACTGCATTCTAGTTGTGGTTTGTCCAAACTCATCAATGTATCTTATCATGTCTGT
ATACCGTCGACCTCTAGCTAGAGCTTGGCGTAATCATGGTCATAGCTGTTTCCTGTGTGAAATTGTTATC
CGCTCACAATTCCACACAACATACGAGCCGGAAGCATAAAGTGTAAAGCCTGGGGTGCCTAATGAGTGAG
CTAACTCACATTAATTGCGTTGCGCTCACTGCCCGCTTTCCAGTCGGGAAACCTGTCGTGCCAGCTGCAT
TAATGAATCGGCCAACGCGCGGGGAGAGGCGGTTTGCGTATTGGGCGCTCTTCCGCTTCCTCGCTCACTG
ACTCGCTGCGCTCGGTCGTTCGGCTGCGGCGAGCGGTATCAGCTCACTCAAAGGCGGTAATACGGTTATC
CACAGAATCAGGGGATAACGCAGGAAAGAACATGTGAGCAAAAGGCCAGCAAAAGGCCAGGAACCGTAAA
AAGGCCGCGTTGCTGGCGTTTTTCCATAGGCTCCGCCCCCCTGACGAGCATCACAAAAATCGACGCTCAA
GTCAGAGGTGGCGAAACCCGACAGGACTATAAAGATACCAGGCGTTTCCCCCTGGAAGCTCCCTCGTGCG
CTCTCCTGTTCCGACCCTGCCGCTTACCGGATACCTGTCCGCCTTTCTCCCTTCGGGAAGCGTGGCGCTT
TCTCATAGCTCACGCTGTAGGTATCTCAGTTCGGTGTAGGTCGTTCGCTCCAAGCTGGGCTGTGTGCACG
AACCCCCCGTTCAGCCCGACCGCTGCGCCTTATCCGGTAACTATCGTCTTGAGTCCAACCCGGTAAGACA
CGACTTATCGCCACTGGCAGCAGCCACTGGTAACAGGATTAGCAGAGCGAGGTATGTAGGCGGTGCTACA
GAGTTCTTGAAGTGGTGGCCTAACTACGGCTACACTAGAAGAACAGTATTTGGTATCTGCGCTCTGCTGA
AGCCAGTTACCTTCGGAAAAAGAGTTGGTAGCTCTTGATCCGGCAAACAAACCACCGCTGGTAGCGGTGG
TTTTTTTGTTTGCAAGCAGCAGATTACGCGCAGAAAAAAAGGATCTCAAGAAGATCCTTTGATCTTTTCT
ACGGGGTCTGACGCTCAGTGGAACGAAAACTCACGTTAAGGGATTTTGGTCATGAGATTATCAAAAAGGA
TCTTCACCTAGATCCTTTTAAATTAAAAATGAAGTTTTAAATCAATCTAAAGTATATATGAGTAAACTTG
GTCTGACAGTTACCAATGCTTAATCAGTGAGGCACCTATCTCAGCGATCTGTCTATTTCGTTCATCCATA
GTTGCCTGACTCCCCGTCGTGTAGATAACTACGATACGGGAGGGCTTACCATCTGGCCCCAGTGCTGCAA
TGATACCGCGAGACCCACGCTCACCGGCTCCAGATTTATCAGCAATAAACCAGCCAGCCGGAAGGGCCGA
GCGCAGAAGTGGTCCTGCAACTTTATCCGCCTCCATCCAGTCTATTAATTGTTGCCGGGAAGCTAGAGTA
AGTAGTTCGCCAGTTAATAGTTTGCGCAACGTTGTTGCCATTGCTACAGGCATCGTGGTGTCACGCTCGT
CGTTTGGTATGGCTTCATTCAGCTCCGGTTCCCAACGATCAAGGCGAGTTACATGATCCCCCATGTTGTG
CAAAAAAGCGGTTAGCTCCTTCGGTCCTCCGATCGTTGTCAGAAGTAAGTTGGCCGCAGTGTTATCACTC
ATGGTTATGGCAGCACTGCATAATTCTCTTACTGTCATGCCATCCGTAAGATGCTTTTCTGTGACTGGTG
AGTACTCAACCAAGTCATTCTGAGAATAGTGTATGCGGCGACCGAGTTGCTCTTGCCCGGCGTCAATACG
GGATAATACCGCGCCACATAGCAGAACTTTAAAAGTGCTCATCATTGGAAAACGTTCTTCGGGGCGAAAA
CTCTCAAGGATCTTACCGCTGTTGAGATCCAGTTCGATGTAACCCACTCGTACACCCAACTGATCTTCAG
CATCTTTTACTTTCACCAGCGTTTCTGGGTGAGCAAAAACAGGAAGGCAAAATGCCGCAAAAAAGGGAAT
AAGGGCGACACGGAAATGTTGAATACTCATACTCTTCCTTTTTCAATATTATTGAAGCATTTATCAGGGT
TATTGTCTCATGAGCGGATACATATTTGAATGTATTTAGAAAAATAAACAAATAGGGGTTCCGCGCACAT
TTCCCCGAAAAGTGCCACCTGACGTCGACGGATCGGGAGATCTCCCGATCCCCTATGGTGCACTCTCAGT
ACAATCTGCTCTGATGCCGCATAGTTAAGCCAGTATCTGCTCCCTGCTTGTGTGTTGGAGGTCGCTGAGT
AGTGCGCGAGCAAAATTTAAGCTACAACAAGGCAAGGCTTGACCGACAATTGCATGAAGAATCTGCTTAG
GGTTAGGCGTTTTGCGCTGCTTCGCGATGTACGGGCCAGATATACGCGTT
Features (pLannotate 1.2.2; 18 found; start..end, strand, type, name):
      1..380     +  enhancer       CMV enhancer: human cytomegalovirus immediate early enhancer
    381..584     +  promoter       CMV promoter: human cytomegalovirus (CMV) immediate early promoter
    699..4802    +  CDS            Cas9m4: catalytically dead mutant of the Cas9 endonuclease from the Streptococcus pyogenes Type II CRISPR/Cas system RNA-guided DNA-binding protein that lacks endonuclease activity due to the mutations D10A, D839A, H840A, and N863A (Mali et al., 2013)
   4934..4982    +  polyA_signal   HSV TK poly(A) signal: herpes simplex virus thymidine kinase polyadenylation signal (Cole and Stacy, 1985)
   5073..5089    -  polyA_signal   bGH poly(A) signal (fragment): bovine growth hormone polyadenylation signal
   5184..5612    +  rep_origin     f1 ori (sequence partly withheld): f1 bacteriophage origin of replication; arrow indicates direction of (+) strand synthesis
   5626..5955    +  promoter       SV40 promoter: SV40 enhancer and early promoter
   6022..6813    +  CDS            neo: KKA2_KLEPN - Also known as kan, nptII. Experimental evidence at protein level: Swiss-Prot protein existence level 1. Resistance to kanamycin, neomycin, paromomycin, ribostamycin, butirosin and gentamicin B. From Klebsiella pneumoniae.
   6839..6997    +  CDS            ble (fragment): BLE_KLEPN - Experimental evidence at protein level: Swiss-Prot protein existence level 1. Binding protein with a strong affinity to the bleomycin family of antibiotics. Binds to CL990; an antimitotic-antibiotic compound. From Klebsiella pneumoniae.
   6992..7113    +  polyA_signal   SV40 poly(A) signal: SV40 polyadenylation signal
   7186..7202    -  protein_bind   lac operator: The lac repressor binds to the lac operator to inhibit transcription in E. coli. This inhibition can be relieved by adding lactose or isopropyl-β-D-thiogalactopyranoside (IPTG). lac repressor encoded by lacI
   7210..7240    -  promoter       lac promoter: promoter for the E. coli lac operon
   7255..7276    -  protein_bind   CAP binding site: CAP binding activates transcription in the presence of cAMP. E. coli catabolite activator protein
   7289..7381    -  CDS            lacI (fragment): lac repressor; lacI; The lac repressor binds to the lac operator to inhibit transcription in E. coli. This inhibition can be relieved by adding lactose or isopropyl-β-D-thiogalactopyranoside (IPTG).
   7564..8152    -  rep_origin     ori: high-copy-number ColE1/pMB1/pBR322/pUC origin of replication
   8323..9183    -  CDS            AmpR: β-lactamase; bla; confers resistance to ampicillin, carbenicillin, and related antibiotics
   9184..9288    -  promoter       AmpR promoter: bla
   9347..9399    -  misc_feature   bom (fragment): basis of mobility region from pBR322
