>Addgene plasmid #47316 | Cas9m4 | analyzer sequence | sequence record 67413
GCCACCATGGACAAGAAGTACTCCATTGGGCTCGCTATCGGCACAAACAGCGTCGGCTGGGCCGTCATTA
CGGACGAGTACAAGGTGCCGAGCAAAAAATTCAAAGTTCTGGGCAATACCGATCGCCACAGCATAAAGAA
GAACCTCATTGGCGCCCTCCTGTTCGACTCCGGGGAGACGGCCGAAGCCACGCGGCTCAAAAGAACAGCA
CGGCGCAGATATACCCGCAGAAAGAATCGGATCTGCTACCTGCAGGAGATCTTTAGTAATGAGATGGCTA
AGGTGGATGACTCTTTCTTCCATAGGCTGGAGGAGTCCTTTTTGGTGGAGGAGGATAAAAAGCACGAGCG
CCACCCAATCTTTGGCAATATCGTGGACGAGGTGGCGTACCATGAAAAGTACCCAACCATATATCATCTG
AGGAAGAAGCTTGTAGACAGTACTGATAAGGCTGACTTGCGGTTGATCTATCTCGCGCTGGCGCATATGA
TCAAATTTCGGGGACACTTCCTCATCGAGGGGGACCTGAACCCAGACAACAGCGATGTCGACAAACTCTT
TATCCAACTGGTTCAGACTTACAATCAGCTTTTCGAAGAGAACCCGATCAACGCATCCGGAGTTGACGCC
AAAGCAATCCTGAGCGCTAGGCTGTCCAAATCCCGGCGGCTCGAAAACCTCATCGCACAGCTCCCTGGGG
AGAAGAAGAACGGCCTGTTTGGTAATCTTATCGCCCTGTCACTCGGGCTGACCCCCAACTTTAAATCTAA
CTTCGACCTGGCCGAAGATGCCAAGCTTCAACTGAGCAAAGACACCTACGATGATGATCTCGACAATCTG
CTGGCCCAGATCGGCGACCAGTACGCAGACCTTTTTTTGGCGGCAAAGAACCTGTCAGACGCCATTCTGC
TGAGTGATATTCTGCGAGTGAACACGGAGATCACCAAAGCTCCGCTGAGCGCTAGTATGATCAAGCGCTA
TGATGAGCACCACCAAGACTTGACTTTGCTGAAGGCCCTTGTCAGACAGCAACTGCCTGAGAAGTACAAG
GAAATTTTCTTCGATCAGTCTAAAAATGGCTACGCCGGATACATTGACGGCGGAGCAAGCCAGGAGGAAT
TTTACAAATTTATTAAGCCCATCTTGGAAAAAATGGACGGCACCGAGGAGCTGCTGGTAAAGCTTAACAG
AGAAGATCTGTTGCGCAAACAGCGCACTTTCGACAATGGAAGCATCCCCCACCAGATTCACCTGGGCGAA
CTGCACGCTATCCTCAGGCGGCAAGAGGATTTCTACCCCTTTTTGAAAGATAACAGGGAAAAGATTGAGA
AAATCCTCACATTTCGGATACCCTACTATGTAGGCCCCCTCGCCCGGGGAAATTCCAGATTCGCGTGGAT
GACTCGCAAATCAGAAGAGACCATCACTCCCTGGAACTTCGAGGAAGTCGTGGATAAGGGGGCCTCTGCC
CAGTCCTTCATCGAAAGGATGACTAACTTTGATAAAAATCTGCCTAACGAAAAGGTGCTTCCTAAACACT
CTCTGCTGTACGAGTACTTCACAGTTTATAACGAGCTCACCAAGGTCAAATACGTCACAGAAGGGATGAG
AAAGCCAGCATTCCTGTCTGGAGAGCAGAAGAAAGCTATCGTGGACCTCCTCTTCAAGACGAACCGGAAA
GTTACCGTGAAACAGCTCAAAGAAGACTATTTCAAAAAGATTGAATGTTTCGACTCTGTTGAAATCAGCG
GAGTGGAGGATCGCTTCAACGCATCCCTGGGAACGTATCACGATCTCCTGAAAATCATTAAAGACAAGGA
CTTCCTGGACAATGAGGAGAACGAGGACATTCTTGAGGACATTGTCCTCACCCTTACGTTGTTTGAAGAT
AGGGAGATGATTGAAGAACGCTTGAAAACTTACGCTCATCTCTTCGACGACAAAGTCATGAAACAGCTCA
AGAGGCGCCGATATACAGGATGGGGGCGGCTGTCAAGAAAACTGATCAATGGGATCCGAGACAAGCAGAG
TGGAAAGACAATCCTGGATTTTCTTAAGTCCGATGGATTTGCCAACCGGAACTTCATGCAGTTGATCCAT
GATGACTCTCTCACCTTTAAGGAGGACATCCAGAAAGCACAAGTTTCTGGCCAGGGGGACAGTCTTCACG
AGCACATCGCTAATCTTGCAGGTAGCCCAGCTATCAAAAAGGGAATACTGCAGACCGTTAAGGTCGTGGA
TGAACTCGTCAAAGTAATGGGAAGGCATAAGCCCGAGAATATCGTTATCGAGATGGCCCGAGAGAACCAA
ACTACCCAGAAGGGACAGAAGAACAGTAGGGAAAGGATGAAGAGGATTGAAGAGGGTATAAAAGAACTGG
GGTCCCAAATCCTTAAGGAACACCCAGTTGAAAACACCCAGCTTCAGAATGAGAAGCTCTACCTGTACTA
CCTGCAGAACGGCAGGGACATGTACGTGGATCAGGAACTGGACATCAATCGGCTCTCCGACTACGACGTG
GCTGCTATCGTGCCCCAGTCTTTTCTCAAAGATGATTCTATTGATAATAAAGTGTTGACAAGATCCGATA
AAGCTAGAGGGAAGAGTGATAACGTCCCCTCAGAAGAAGTTGTCAAGAAAATGAAAAATTATTGGCGGCA
GCTGCTGAACGCCAAACTGATCACACAACGGAAGTTCGATAATCTGACTAAGGCTGAACGAGGTGGCCTG
TCTGAGTTGGATAAAGCCGGCTTCATCAAAAGGCAGCTTGTTGAGACACGCCAGATCACCAAGCACGTGG
CCCAAATTCTCGATTCACGCATGAACACCAAGTACGATGAAAATGACAAACTGATTCGAGAGGTGAAAGT
TATTACTCTGAAGTCTAAGCTGGTCTCAGATTTCAGAAAGGACTTTCAGTTTTATAAGGTGAGAGAGATC
AACAATTACCACCATGCGCATGATGCCTACCTGAATGCAGTGGTAGGCACTGCACTTATCAAAAAATATC
CCAAGCTTGAATCTGAATTTGTTTACGGAGACTATAAAGTGTACGATGTTAGGAAAATGATCGCAAAGTC
TGAGCAGGAAATAGGCAAGGCCACCGCTAAGTACTTCTTTTACAGCAATATTATGAATTTTTTCAAGACC
GAGATTACACTGGCCAATGGAGAGATTCGGAAGCGACCACTTATCGAAACAAACGGAGAAACAGGAGAAA
TCGTGTGGGACAAGGGTAGGGATTTCGCGACAGTCCGGAAGGTCCTGTCCATGCCGCAGGTGAACATCGT
TAAAAAGACCGAAGTACAGACCGGAGGCTTCTCCAAGGAAAGTATCCTCCCGAAAAGGAACAGCGACAAG
CTGATCGCACGCAAAAAAGATTGGGACCCCAAGAAATACGGCGGATTCGATTCTCCTACAGTCGCTTACA
GTGTACTGGTTGTGGCCAAAGTGGAGAAAGGGAAGTCTAAAAAACTCAAAAGCGTCAAGGAACTGCTGGG
CATCACAATCATGGAGCGATCAAGCTTCGAAAAAAACCCCATCGACTTTCTCGAGGCGAAAGGATATAAA
GAGGTCAAAAAAGACCTCATCATTAAGCTTCCCAAGTACTCTCTCTTTGAGCTTGAAAACGGCCGGAAAC
GAATGCTCGCTAGTGCGGGCGAGCTGCAGAAAGGTAACGAGCTGGCACTGCCCTCTAAATACGTTAATTT
CTTGTATCTGGCCAGCCACTATGAAAAGCTCAAAGGGTCTCCCGAAGATAATGAGCAGAAGCAGCTGTTC
GTGGAACAACACAAACACTACCTTGATGAGATCATCGAGCAAATAAGCGAATTCTCCAAAAGAGTGATCC
TCGCCGACGCTAACCTCGATAAGGTGCTTTCTGCTTACAATAAGCACAGGGATAAGCCCATCAGGGAGCA
GGCAGAAAACATTATCCACTTGTTTACTCTGACCAACTTGGGCGCGCCTGCAGCCTTCAAGTACTTCGAC
ACCACCATAGACAGAAAGCGGTACACCTCTACAAAGGAGGTCCTGGACGCCACACTGATTCATCAGTCAA
TTACGGGGCTCTATGAAACAAGAATCGACCTCTCTCAGCTCGGTGGAGACAGCAGGGCTGACCCCAAGAA
GAAGAGGAAGGTGTGA
Features (pLannotate 1.2.2; 1 found; start..end, strand, type, name):
      7..4110    +  CDS            Cas9m4: catalytically dead mutant of the Cas9 endonuclease from the Streptococcus pyogenes Type II CRISPR/Cas system RNA-guided DNA-binding protein that lacks endonuclease activity due to the mutations D10A, D839A, H840A, and N863A (Mali et al., 2013)
