[The description below was written by a language model from this plasmid's Addgene catalogue record and pLannotate feature annotations shown in this document.]
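Description:
Cas9m4 is a mammalian expression plasmid built on the pcDNA3.3_TOPO backbone that encodes a nuclease-null version of the Streptococcus pyogenes Cas9 protein, in a human codon-optimized form. The coding sequence carries four substitutions, D10A, D839A, H840A and N863A, which disable the RuvC and HNH catalytic domains so that the protein still binds DNA under the direction of a guide RNA but no longer cuts it. Expression is driven by the human cytomegalovirus immediate early enhancer and promoter, and the transcript is terminated by the herpes simplex virus thymidine kinase polyadenylation signal. No guide RNA cassette is annotated, so a guide would have to be supplied from a separate construct. The feature table does not annotate any nuclear localization signal, epitope tag or fused effector domain.

The roughly 9.6 kb plasmid is propagated in E. coli through a high-copy ColE1/pUC-type origin and selected with ampicillin via the β-lactamase gene; an f1 origin is also present, along with remnants of lac regulatory sequences from the backbone. For selection in mammalian cells, an SV40 enhancer/early promoter drives a neomycin phosphotransferase gene followed by the SV40 polyadenylation signal, which allows G418 selection of stable transfectants. A second, shorter sequence record covers only the Cas9m4 open reading frame and agrees with the full-plasmid annotation. In line with the associated work on Cas9 transcriptional activators and target specificity screening, the construct serves as a source of catalytically dead Cas9 for programmable DNA binding, for use as a nuclease-inactive control, or as a starting point for building effector fusions.
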