Addgene plasmid #47316: Cas9m4
Purpose: Cas9 D10A+D839A+H840A+N863A
Depositing lab: George Church. Depositing organization: Harvard Medical School. Publication: CAS9 transcriptional activators for target specificity screening and paired nickases for cooperative genome engineering. Mali P, Aach J, Stranges PB, Esvelt KM, Moosburner M, Kosuri S, Yang L, Church GM. Nat Biotechnol. 2013 Aug 1. doi: 10.1038/nbt.2675. PubMed 23907171.
Backbone
  Vector backbone: pcDNA3.3_TOPO
  Vector type: CRISPR
Growth in bacteria
  Bacterial resistance: Ampicillin, 100 μg/mL
  Growth temperature: 37°C
  Growth strain: Stbl3
  Copy number: Unknown
Gene/Insert
  Gene/Insert name: Cas9m4
Terms and licenses: Academic/Nonprofit Terms; Industry Terms: Not Available to Industry
Depositor comments: This plasmid contains a human codon optimized form of cas9.
How to cite: Cas9m4 was a gift from George Church (Addgene plasmid # 47316 ; http://n2t.net/addgene:47316 ; RRID:Addgene_47316)
