>Addgene plasmid #47316 | Cas9m4 | addgene partial sequence | sequence record 68936 | cmv-f 5'-CGCAAATGGGCGGTAGGCGTG-3'
GCAGAGCTCGTTTAGTGAACCGTCAGATCGCCTGGAGACGCCATCCACGCTGTTTTGACCTCCATAGAAG
ACACCGGGACCGATCCAGCCTCCGGACTCTAGAGGATCGAACCCTTGCCACCATGGACAAGAAGTACTCC
ATTGGGCTCGCTATCGGCACAAACAGCGTCGGCTGGGCCGTCATTACGGACGAGTACAAGGTGCCGAGCA
AAAAATTCAAAGTTCTGGGCAATACCGATCGCCACAGCATAAAGAAGAACCTCATTGGCGCCCTCCTGTT
CGACTCCGGGGAGACGGCCGAAGCCACGCGGCTCAAAAGAACAGCACGGCGCAGATATACCCGCAGAAAG
AATCGGATCTGCTACCTGCAGGAGATCTTTAGTAATGAGATGGCTAAGGTGGATGACTCTTTCTTCCATA
GGCTGGAGGAGTCCTTTTTGGTGGAGGAGGATAAAAAGCACGAGCGCCACCCAATCTTTGGCAATATCGT
GGACGAGGTGGCGTACCATGAAAAGTACCCAACCATATATCATCTGAGGAAGAAGCTTGTAGACAGTACT
GATAAGGCTGACTTGCGGTTGATCTATCTCGCGCTGGCGCATATGATCAAATTTCGGGGACACTTCCTCA
TCGAGGGGGACCTGAACCCAGACAACAGCGATGTCGACAAACTCTTTATCCAACTGGTTCAGACTTACAA
TCAGCTTTTCGAAGAGAACCCGATCAACGCATCCGGAGTTGACGCCAAAGCAATCCTGAGCGCTAGGCTG
TCCAAATCCCGGCGGCTCGAAAACCTCATCGCACAGCTCCCTGGGGAGAAGAAGAACGGCCTGTTTGGTA
ATCTTATCGCCCTGTCACTCGGGCTGACCCCCAACTTTAAATCTAACTTCGACCTGGCCGAA
