>Addgene plasmid #47316 | Cas9m4 | addgene partial sequence | sequence record 68938 | TK-pA-R2 5'-GGTGGGGAAAAGGAAGAAAC-3'
GGTGGGGTATCGACAGAGTGCCAGCCCTGGGACCGAACCCCGCGTTTATGAACAAACGACCCAACACCCG
TGCGTTTTATTCTGTCTTTTTATTGCCGTCATAGCGCGGGTTCCTTCCGGTATTGTCTCCTTCCGTGTTT
CAGTTAGCCTCCCCCGTTTAAACTCATTACTAACCGGTAGGGATCGAACCCTTTCACACCTTCCTCTTCT
TCTTGGGGTCAGCCCTGCTGTCTCCACCGAGCTGAGAGAGGTCGATTCTTGTTTCATAGAGCCCCGTAAT
TGACTGATGAATCAGTGTGGCGTCCAGGACCTCCTTTGTAGAGGTGTACCGCTTTCTGTCTATGGTGGTG
TCGAAGTACTTGAAGGCTGCAGGCGCGCCCAAGTTGGTCAGAGTAAACAAGTGGATAATGTTTTCTGCCT
GCTCCCTGATGGGCTTATCCCTGTGCTTATTGTAAGCAGAAAGCACCTTATCGAGGTTAGCGTCGGCGAG
GATCACTCTTTTGGAGAATTCGCTTATTTGCTCGATGATCTCATCAAGGTAGTGTTTGTGTTGTTCCACG
AACAGCTGCTTCTGCTCATTATCTTCGGGAGACCCTTTGAGCTTTTCATAGTGGCTGGCCAGATACAAGA
AATTAACGTATTTAGAGGGCAGTGCCAGCTCGTTACCTTTCTGCAGCTCGCCCGCACTAGCGAGCATTCG
TTTCCGGCCGTTTTCAAGCTCAAAGAGAGAGTACTTGGGAAGCTTAATGATGAGGTCTTTTTTGACCTCT
TTATATCCTTTCGCCTCGAGAAAGTCGATGGGGTTTTTTTCGAAGCTTGATCGCTCCATGATTGTGATGC
CCAGCAGTTCCTTGACGCTTTTGAGTTTTTTAGACTTCCCTTTCTCCACTTTGG
