>Addgene plasmid #47316 | Cas9m4 | addgene partial sequence | sequence record 70334 | hdCas9-R2 5'-CCGGCTTTATCCAACTCAGAC-3'
CAGATTATCGAACTTCCGTTGTGTGATCAGTTTGGCGTTCAGCAGCTGCCGCCAATAATTTTTCATTTTC
TTGACAACTTCTTCTGAGGGGACGTTATCACTCTTCCCTCTAGCTTTATCGGATCTTGTCAACACTTTAT
TATCAATAGAATCATCTTTGAGAAAAGACTGGGGCACGATAGCAGCCACGTCGTAGTCGGAGAGCCGATT
GATGTCCAGTTCCTGATCCACGTACATGTCCCTGCCGTTCTGCAGGTAGTACAGGTAGAGCTTCTCATTC
TGAAGCTGGGTGTTTTCAACTGGGTGTTCCTTAAGGATTTGGGACCCCAGTTCTTTTATACCCTCTTCAA
TCCTCTTCATCCTTTCCCTACTGTTCTTCTGTCCCTTCTGGGTAGTTTGGTTCTCTCGGGCCATCTCGAT
AACGATATTCTCGGGCTTATGCCTTCCCATTACTTTGACGAGTTCATCCACGACCTTAACGGTCTGCAGT
ATTCCCTTTTTGATAGCTGGGCTACCTGCAAGATTAGCGATGTGCTCGTGAAGACTGTCCCCCTGGCCAG
AAACTTGTGCTTTCTGGATGTCCTCCTTAAAGGTGAGAGAGTCATCATGGATCAACTGCATGAAGTTCCG
GTTGGCAAATCCATCGGACTTAAGAAAATCCAGGATTGTCTTTCCACTCTGCTTGTCTCGGATCCCATTG
ATCAGTTTTCTTGACAGCCGCCCCCATCCTGTATATCGGCGCCTCTTGAGCTGTTTCATGACTTTGTCGT
CGAAGAGATGAGCGTAAGTTTTCAAGCGTTCTTCAATCATCTCCCTATCTTCAAACAACGTAAGGGTGAG
GACAATGTCCTCAAGAATGTCCTCGTTCTCCTCATTGTCCAGGAAGTCCTTGTCTTTAATGATTTTCAGG
AGATCGTGATACGTTCCCAGGGATGCGTTGAAGCGATCCTCCACTCCGCTGATTTCAACAGAGTCGAAAC
ATTCAATCTTTTTGAAATAGTCTTCTTTGA
