>Addgene plasmid #47316 | Cas9m4 | addgene partial sequence | sequence record 116459 | CMV-F 5'-CGCAAATGGGCGGTAGGCGTG-3'
TAGTGAACCGTCAGATCGCCTGGAGACGCCATCCACGCTGTTTTGACCTCCATAGAAGACACCGGGACCG
ATCCAGCCTCCGGACTCTAGAGGATCGAACCCTTGCCACCATGGACAAGAAGTACTCCATTGGGCTCGCT
ATCGGCACAAACAGCGTCGGCTGGGCCGTCATTACGGACGAGTACAAGGTGCCGAGCAAAAAATTCAAAG
TTCTGGGCAATACCGATCGCCACAGCATAAAGAAGAACCTCATTGGCGCCCTCCTGTTCGACTCCGGGGA
GACGGCCGAAGCCACGCGGCTCAAAAGAACAGCACGGCGCAGATATACCCGCAGAAAGAATCGGATCTGC
TACCTGCAGGAGATCTTTAGTAATGAGATGGCTAAGGTGGATGACTCTTTCTTCCATAGGCTGGAGGAGT
CCTTTTTGGTGGAGGAGGATAAAAAGCACGAGCGCCACCCAATCTTTGGCAATATCGTGGACGAGGTGGC
GTACCATGAAAAGTACCCAACCATATATCATCTGAGGAAGAAGCTTGTAGACAGTACTGATAAGGCTGAC
TTGCGGTTGATCTATCTCGCGCTGGCGCATATGATCAAATTTCGGGGACACTTCCTCATCGAGGGGGACC
TGAACCCAGACAACAGCGATGTCGACAAACTCTTTATCCAACTGGTTCAGACTTACAATCAGCTTTTCGA
AGAGAACCCGATCAACGCATCCGGAGTTGAC
