>Addgene plasmid #47316 | Cas9m4 | addgene partial sequence | sequence record 116460 | hdCas9-R2 5'-CCGGCTTTATCCAACTCAGAC-3'
ATTATCGAACTTCCGTTGTGTGATCAGTTTGGCGTTCAGCAGCTGCCGCCAATAATTTTTCATTTTCTTG
ACAACTTCTTCTGAGGGGACGTTATCACTCTTCCCTCTAGCTTTATCGGATCTTGTCAACACTTTATTAT
CAATAGAATCATCTTTGAGAAAAGACTGGGGCACGATAGCAGCCACGTCGTAGTCGGAGAGCCGATTGAT
GTCCAGTTCCTGATCCACGTACATGTCCCTGCCGTTCTGCAGGTAGTACAGGTAGAGCTTCTCATTCTGA
AGCTGGGTGTTTTCAACTGGGTGTTCCTTAAGGATTTGGGACCCCAGTTCTTTTATACCCTCTTCAATCC
TCTTCATCCTTTCCCTACTGTTCTTCTGTCCCTTCTGGGTAGTTTGGTTCTCTCGGGCCATCTCGATAAC
GATATTCTCGGGCTTATGCCTTCCCATTACTTTGACGAGTTCATCCACGACCTTAACGGTCTGCAGTATT
CCCTTTTTGATAGCTGGGCTACCTGCAAGATTAGCGATGTGCTCGTGAAGACTGTCCCCCTGGCCAGAAA
CTTGTGCTTTCTGGATGTCCTCCTTAAAGGTGAGAGAGTCATCATGGATCAACTGCATGAAGTTCCGGTT
GGCAAATCCATCGGACTTAAGAAAATCCAGGATTGTCTTTCCACTCTGCTTGTCTCGGATCCCATTGATC
AGTTTTCTTGACAGCCGCCCCCATCCTGTATATCGGCGCCTCTTGAGCTGTTTCATGACTTTGTCGTCGA
AGAGATGAGCGTAAG
